>Addgene plasmid #16107 | pOX-twk14 | addgene partial sequence | sequence record 22819 | T3 5'-GCAATTAACCCTCACTAAAGG-3'
TGTTCTTTTTGCAGAAGCTCAGAATAAACGCTCAACTTTGGCAGAGCTAGCGCCGCCATGCACAAGTTAC
AGTTTGCTGAGGCATTGGTCAACGGGAGATGCTTCGCGCTAACACATTGCCTTCGATCACACGAGCAAAG
GTCGGATGCTTCGCAAGACTGCGGATATATGAAGAAAATGCTCGATTCGTGCTCATTTGCATAATTCTGA
TAGTTTATTTAGCGTTCGGTGCAATCCTTTTCCATTGGCTCGAATGGGAGAATGAAGTTGATGAACGAAT
AGCGATTGACAATCGTATGGCAGACTATCAAAAAGTTTACTGTAAACACAAACCATTGAACGAATGCGAT
TTCGAAGAAATGGTTAGATTTATATCCGATGGAGCAACCAGCGGGCTATTGAACTCAAGGTCTCGTTTTG
ATCATCTTGGTTCTCTTTTCTTCTCAGCAACTGTCATATCTACAATTGGATTTGGAACATCAACTCCTAG
AACACATCTTGGTAGATTCATCACAATTGTTTACGGAGTTGTTGGATGCACCTGCTGTGTGCTGTTCTTT
AATCTATTCTTGGAGAGATTGGTGACTGGAATGTCATACATTTTAAGAAGTCTTCGAGAGCGCAAAATCC
GATATCGACTCAAGGAATCAGGAAACAAACCGGTCACGTTGCTGCTTAACAACGAAGATTTCAATGAATC
TTCAAGCTCTTGTGGCGGCCACATGGACAACTGGAGACCCTCTGTGTACAAAGTGTTCTTCATTCTTTTT
TTCATGTGCCTGGTTTTGATCACCGCCTCCGCTGGAATTTATTC
