[The description below was written by a language model from this plasmid's Addgene catalogue record.]
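Description:
pOX-twk14 is a Xenopus oocyte expression plasmid built on the pOX backbone (about 3.2 kb without insert) and carrying an approximately 1.4 kb insert encoding twk-14, a tandem pore domain potassium channel from the nematode C. elegans (also listed as K01D12.4). The coding fragment was placed into the vector by restriction cloning between a 5′ site recorded as "Kpen1" (presumably KpnI) and a 3′ NotI site, both of which remain intact, so the insert can be excised or transferred to another vector. The plasmid is propagated in E. coli under ampicillin selection. Its copy number is listed as unknown, and the record does not name the origin of replication.

No feature table is available, so the regulatory elements driving expression are not explicitly stated. T3 and T7 are listed as the 5′ and 3′ sequencing primers, which indicates that these phage promoter sequences flank the cloning site. In oocyte expression vectors such promoters are commonly used for in vitro transcription of capped RNA for injection into oocytes, but the record does not say which promoter is used for sense transcription or whether the backbone supplies flanking untranslated regions or a poly(A) tract. No epitope tags, fusions or reporters are recorded.

The construct is associated with work cataloguing potassium channel families identified through the C. elegans genome project. Given the vector type, its likely use is heterologous expression of TWK-14 in Xenopus oocytes for electrophysiological study of the channel, although the record does not spell out a specific purpose.
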