Addgene plasmid #16107: pOX-twk14
Depositing lab: Larry Salkoff. Depositing organization: Washington University in Saint Louis. Publication: Eight potassium channel families revealed by the C. elegans genome project. Wei A, Jegla T, Salkoff L. Neuropharmacology. 1996 . 35(7):805-29. 10.1016/0028-3908(96)00126-8 PubMed 8938713.
Backbone
  Vector backbone: pOX
  Backbone size w/o insert (bp): 3200
  Vector type: Xenopus Oocyte expression
Growth in bacteria
  Bacterial resistance: Ampicillin, 100 μg/mL
  Growth temperature: 37°C
  Growth strain: DH5alpha
  Copy number: Unknown
Gene/Insert
  Gene/Insert name: Tandem pore domain K+ channel twk-14 (alt names: K01D12.4; 5M868)
  Species: C. elegans (nematode)
  Insert size (bp): 1400
  GenBank ID: NM_073702
  Entrez Gene: twk-14 (a.k.a. CELE_K01D12.4)
  Cloning method: Restriction Enzyme; 5′ cloning site Kpen1 (not destroyed); 3′ cloning site Not1 (not destroyed)
  Sequencing primers: 5′ T3; 3′ T7
Terms and licenses: Academic/Nonprofit Terms; Industry Terms: Not Available to Industry
How to cite: pOX-twk14 was a gift from Larry Salkoff (Addgene plasmid # 16107 ; http://n2t.net/addgene:16107 ; RRID:Addgene_16107)
